Addgene plasmid #154622: pEPKKα2KN0101
Purpose: GoldenBraid level α luciferase reporter
Depositing lab: Nicola Patron. Depositing organization: Earlham Institute. Publication: Rational design of minimal synthetic promoters for plants. Cai YM, Kallam K, Tidd H, Gendarini G, Salzman A, Patron NJ. Nucleic Acids Res. 2020 Aug 28. pii: 5897334. doi: 10.1093/nar/gkaa682. PubMed 32856047.
Backbone
  Vector backbone: pDGB3_?2
  Vector type: Synthetic Biology
Growth in bacteria
  Bacterial resistance: Kanamycin, 50 μg/mL
  Growth temperature: 37°C
  Growth strain: NEB Stable
  Copy number: High Copy
Gene/Insert
  Gene/Insert name: MinSyn_068 Nanoluc expression cassette [MinSyn_068::LucN::Flag::g7T]
  Species: Synthetic
  Cloning method: Restriction Enzyme; 5′ cloning site BsaI (destroyed during cloning); 3′ cloning site BsaI (destroyed during cloning)
Terms and licenses: Academic/Nonprofit Terms; Industry Terms: Not Available to Industry
Depositor comments: Please visit https://www.biorxiv.org/content/10.1101/2020.05.14.095406v1 for bioRxiv preprint.
How to cite: pEPKKα2KN0101 was a gift from Nicola Patron (Addgene plasmid # 154622 ; http://n2t.net/addgene:154622 ; RRID:Addgene_154622)
