[The description below was written by a language model from this plasmid's Addgene catalogue record and pLannotate feature annotations shown in this document.]
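Description:
pEPKKα2KN0101 is a GoldenBraid level α plant binary vector, built in a pDGB3 α2-type backbone, that carries a single luciferase reporter transcription unit assembled by BsaI Golden Gate cloning (the BsaI sites were destroyed on assembly). The 7.6 kb plasmid replicates in E. coli from a high-copy ColE1/pUC-type origin, with a pBR322 bom region and a remnant of rop. It also carries the pVS1 oriV, RepA and StaA functions, which allow replication and stable maintenance in Agrobacterium. Selection in bacteria is by kanamycin through aph(3')-Ia.

Between the nopaline-type left and right T-DNA border repeats sits the cassette recorded as MinSyn_068::LucN::Flag::g7T. The synthetic promoter MinSyn_068 appears in the annotation as four tandem sequences matching the minimal φC31 attB site, placed upstream of a minimal CaMV 35S core promoter and followed by a fragment of the TMV Ω translational enhancer. The record does not explain the role of the attB-like repeats. Their position suggests they act as binding sites for an orthogonal regulator, but that is an inference. This promoter drives NanoLuc luciferase, which the catalogue entry describes as Flag-tagged, although the tag is not annotated separately. Transcription is terminated by the octopine Ti plasmid gene 7 terminator.

The T-DNA contains no plant selectable marker. The construct therefore fits transient delivery, or use as a part to be combined with other transcription units at higher GoldenBraid levels. It comes from work on the rational design of minimal synthetic plant promoters, where NanoLuc output serves as a quantitative readout of promoter activity.
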