Features (pLannotate 1.2.2; 18 found; start..end, strand, type, name):
    279..473     +  rep_origin     pVS1 oriV: origin of replication for the Pseudomonas plasmid pVS1 (Heeb et al., 2000)
    676..715     +  CDS            rop (fragment): Rop protein, which maintains plasmids at low copy number; rop
    817..957     +  misc_feature   bom: basis of mobility region from pBR322
   1143..1731    -  rep_origin     ori: high-copy-number ColE1/pMB1/pBR322/pUC origin of replication
   1819..2634    -  CDS            KanR: aminoglycoside phosphotransferase; aph(3')-Ia; confers resistance to kanamycin in bacteria or G418 (Geneticin®) in eukaryotes
   3067..3091    +  misc_feature   LB T-DNA repeat: left border repeat from nopaline C58 T-DNA
   3126..3159    +  protein_bind   attB: minimal attB site for the φC31 integrase (Groth et al., 2000) phage φC31 integrase
   3185..3218    +  protein_bind   attB: minimal attB site for the φC31 integrase (Groth et al., 2000) phage φC31 integrase
   3248..3281    +  protein_bind   attB: minimal attB site for the φC31 integrase (Groth et al., 2000) phage φC31 integrase
   3307..3340    +  protein_bind   attB: minimal attB site for the φC31 integrase (Groth et al., 2000) phage φC31 integrase
   3357..3403    +  promoter       minimal CaMV 35S promoter: minimal 35S promoter from cauliflower mosaic virus
   3436..3461    +  misc_feature   TMV Ω (fragment): translational enhancer from the tobacco mosaic virus 5'-leader sequence (Gallie et al., 1988)
   3479..3990    +  CDS            Nluc (fragment): NanoLuc® luciferase human codon-optimized
   4098..4298    +  terminator     gene 7 terminator: transcription terminator for octopine-type Ti plasmid gene 7
   4316..4340    +  misc_feature   RB T-DNA repeat: right border repeat from nopaline C58 T-DNA
   4680..5081    +  CDS            Y4CG_SINFN (fragment): Protein inferred from homology: Swiss-Prot protein existence level 3. From Sinorhizobium fredii (strain NBRC 101917 / NGR234).
   5641..6270    +  CDS            pVS1 StaA: stability protein from the Pseudomonas plasmid pVS1 (Heeb et al., 2000)
   6703..213     +  CDS            pVS1 RepA (fragment) (across the origin): replication protein from the Pseudomonas plasmid pVS1 (Heeb et al., 2000)
>Addgene plasmid #154622 | pEPKKα2KN0101 | depositor full sequence | sequence record 299496 | pEPKKα2KN0101 sequence 7558 bps
GGCAAGGCAGAAGCCAGATGGTTGTTCAAGACGATCTACGAACGCAGTGGCAGCGCCGGAGAGTTCAAGA
AGTTCTGTTTCACCGTGCGCAAGCTGATCGGGTCAAATGACCTGCCGGAGTACGATTTGAAGGAGGAGGC
GGGGCAGGCTGGCCCGATCCTAGTCATGCGCTACCGCAACCTGATCGAGGGCGAAGCATCCGCCGGTTCC
TAATGTACGGAGCAGATGCTAGGGCAAATTGCCCTAGCAGGGGAAAAAGGTCGAAAAGGACTCTTTCCTG
TGGATAGCACGTACATTGGGAACCCAAAGCCGTACATTGGGAACCGGAACCCGTACATTGGGAACCCAAA
GCCGTACATTGGGAACCGGTCACACATGTAAGTGACTGATATAAAAGAGAAAAAAGGCGATTTTTCCGCC
TAAAACTCTTTAAAACTTATTAAAACTCTTAAAACCCGCCTGGCCTGTGCATAACTGTCTGGCCAGCGCA
CAGCCGAAGAGCTGCAAAAAGCGCCTACCCTTCGGTCGCTGCGCTCCCTACGCCCCGCCGCTTCGCGTCG
GCCTATCGCGGCCGCTGGCCGCTCAAAAATGGCTGGCCTACGGCCAGGCAATCTACCAGGGCGCGGACAA
GCCGCGCCGTCGCCACTCGACCGCCGGCGCCCACATCAAGGCACCCTGCCTCGCGCGTTTCGGTGATGAC
GGTGAAAACCTCTGACACATGCAGCTCCCGGTGACGGTCACAGCTTGTCTGTAAGCGGATGCCGGGAGCA
GACAAGCCCGTCAGGGCGCGTCAGCGGGTGTTGGCGGGTGTCGGGGCGCAGCCATGACCCAGTCACGTAG
CGATAGCGGAGTGTATACTGGCTTAACTATGCGGCATCAGAGCAGATTGTACTGAGAGTGCACCATATGC
GGTGTGAAATACCGCACAGATGCGTAAGGAGAAAATACCGCATCAGGCGCTCTTCCGCTTCCTCGCTCAC
TGACTCGCTGCGCTCGGTCGTTCGGCTGCGGCGAGCGGTATCAGCTCACTCAAAGGCGGTAATACGGTTA
TCCACAGAATCAGGGGATAACGCAGGAAAGAACATGTGAGCAAAAGGCCAGCAAAAGGCCAGGAACCGTA
AAAAGGCCGCGTTGCTGGCGTTTTTCCATAGGCTCCGCCCCCCTGACGAGCATCACAAAAATCGACGCTC
AAGTCAGAGGTGGCGAAACCCGACAGGACTATAAAGATACCAGGCGTTTCCCCCTGGAAGCTCCCTCGTG
CGCTCTCCTGTTCCGACCCTGCCGCTTACCGGATACCTGTCCGCCTTTCTCCCTTCGGGAAGCGTGGCGC
TTTCTCATAGCTCACGCTGTAGGTATCTCAGTTCGGTGTAGGTCGTTCGCTCCAAGCTGGGCTGTGTGCA
CGAACCCCCCGTTCAGCCCGACCGCTGCGCCTTATCCGGTAACTATCGTCTTGAGTCCAACCCGGTAAGA
CACGACTTATCGCCACTGGCAGCAGCCACTGGTAACAGGATTAGCAGAGCGAGGTATGTAGGCGGTGCTA
CAGAGTTCTTGAAGTGGTGGCCTAACTACGGCTACACTAGAAGGACAGTATTTGGTATCTGCGCTCTGCT
GAAGCCAGTTACCTTCGGAAAAAGAGTTGGTAGCTCTTGATCCGGCAAACAAACCACCGCTGGTAGCGGT
GGTTTTTTTGTTTGCAAGCAGCAGATTACGCGCAGAAAAAAAGGATCTCAAGAAGATCCTTTGATCTTTT
CTACGGGGTCTGACGCTCAGTGGAACGAAAACTCACGTTAAGGGATTTTGGTCATGCATTCTAGGTGATT
AGAAAAACTCATCGAGCATCAAATGAAACTGCAATTTATTCATATCAGGATTATCAATACCATATTTTTG
AAAAAGCCGTTTCTGTAATGAAGGAGAAAACTCACCGAGGCAGTTCCATAGGATGGCAAGATCCTGGTAT
CGGTCTGCGATTCCGACTCGTCCAACATCAATACAACCTATTAATTTCCCCTCGTCAAAAATAAGGTTAT
CAAGTGAGAAATCACCATGAGTGACGACTGAATCCGGTGAGAATGGCAAAAGTTTATGCATTTCTTTCCA
GACTTGTTCAACAGGCCAGCCATTACGCTCGTCATCAAAATCACTCGCATCAACCAAACCGTTATTCATT
CGTGATTGCGCCTGAGCGAGTCGAAATACGCGATCGCTGTTAAAAGGACAATTACAAACAGGAATCGAAT
GCAACCGGCGCAGGAACACTGCCAGCGCATCAACAATATTTTCACCTGAATCAGGATATTCTTCTAATAC
CTGGAATGCTGTTTTCCCTGGGATCGCAGTGGTGAGTAACCATGCATCATCAGGAGTACGGATAAAATGC
TTGATGGTCGGAAGAGGCATAAATTCCGTCAGCCAGTTTAGTCTGACCATCTCATCTGTAACATCATTGG
CAACGCTACCTTTGCCATGTTTCAGAAACAACTCTGGCGCATCGGGCTTCCCATACAATCGGTAGATTGT
CGCACCTGATTGCCCGACATTATCGCGAGCCCATTTATACCCATATAAATCAGCATCCATGTTGGAATTT
AATCGCGGCCTTGAGCAAGACGTTTCCCGTTGAATATGGCTCATAACAGAACTTATTATTTCCTTCCTCT
TTTCTACAGTATTTAAAGATACCCCAAGAAGCTAATTATAACAAGACGAACTCCAATTCACTGTTCCTTG
CATTCTAAAACCTTAAATACCAGAAAACAGCTTTTTCAAAGTTGTTTTCAAAGTTGGCGTATAACATAGT
ATCGACGGAGCCGATTTTGAAACCGCGGTGATCACAGGCAGCAACGCTCTGTCATCGTTACAATCAACAT
GCTACCCTCCGCGAGATCATCCGTGTTTCAAACCCGGCAGCTTAGTTGCCGTTCTTCCGAATAGCATCGG
TAACATGAGCAAAGTCTGCCGCCTTACAACGGCTCTCCCGCTGACGCCGTCCCGGACTGATGGGCTGCCT
GTATCGAGTGGTGATTTTGTGCCGAGCTGCCGGTCGGGGAGCTGTTGGCTGGCTGGTGGCAGGATATATT
GTGGTGTAAACATAACAAGCTTCGTCTCAGTCAGGAGCGGTGCGGGTGCCAGGGCGTGCCCTTGGGCTCC
CCGGGCGCGTACTCCACTCCCCGAGCCGGTGCGGGTGCCAGGGCGTGCCCTTGGGCTCCCCGGGCGCGTA
CTCCACTCCCCCCATGGTGCGGTGCGGGTGCCAGGGCGTGCCCTTGGGCTCCCCGGGCGCGTACTCCACT
CCCCGAGCCGGTGCGGGTGCCAGGGCGTGCCCTTGGGCTCCCCGGGCGCGTACTCCACTCCCCTTCGCAA
GACCCTTCCTCTATATAAGGAAGTTCATTTCATTTGGAGAGGACTCCGGTATTTTTACAACAATTACCAC
AACAAAACAAACAACAAACAACATTACAATTTACTATTCTAGTCGAAAATGGTATTCACACTCGAAGATT
TCGTTGGGGACTGGCGACAGACAGCCGGCTACAACCTGGACCAAGTCCTTGAACAGGGAGGTGTGTCCAG
TTTGTTTCAGAATCTCGGGGTGTCCGTAACTCCGATCCAAAGGATTGTCCTGAGCGGTGAAAATGGGCTG
AAGATCGACATCCATGTCATCATCCCGTATGAAGGTCTGAGCGGCGACCAAATGGGCCAGATCGAAAAAA
TTTTTAAGGTGGTGTACCCTGTGGATGATCATCACTTTAAGGTGATCCTGCACTATGGCACACTGGTAAT
CGACGGGGTTACGCCGAACATGATCGACTATTTCGGACGGCCGTATGAAGGCATCGCCGTGTTCGACGGC
AAAAAGATCACTGTAACAGGGACCCTGTGGAACGGCAACAAAATTATCGACGAGCGCCTGATCAACCCCG
ACGGCTCCCTGCTGTTCCGAGTAACCATCAACGGAGTGACCGGCTGGCGGCTGTGCGAACGCATTCTGGC
TTCGGATTATAAGGACCATGACGGAGACTATAAGGACCATGACCTCGACGCTGCAGCAGCGGATTATAAG
GACGATGACGATAAGTGAGCTTGATCCCCCGTCGACAGCTAGCTATATCATCAATTTATGTATTACACAT
AATATCGCACTCAGTCTTTCATCTACGGCAATGTACCAGCTGATATAATCAGTTATTGAAATATTTCTGA
ATTTAAACTTGCATCAATAAATTTATGTTTTTGCTTGGACTATAATACCTGACTTGTTATTTTATCAATA
AATATTTAAACTATATTTCTTTCAAGATCGCTTGAGACGAAGCTTTGACAGGATATATTGGCGGGTAAAC
CTAAGAGAAAAGAGCGTTTATTAGAATAATCGGATATTTAAAAGGGCGTGAAAAGGTTTATCCGTTCGTC
CATTTGTATGTGCATGCCAACCACAGGGTTCCCCTCGGGATCAAAGTACTTTGATCCAACCCCTCCGCTG
CTATAGTGCAGTCGGCTTCTGACGTTCAGTGCAGCCGTCATCTGAAAACGACATGTCGCACAAGTCCTAA
GTTACGCGACAGGCTGCCGCCCTGCCCTTTTCCTGGCGTTTTCTTGTCGCGTGTTTTAGTCGCATAAAGT
AGAATACTTGCGACTAGAACCGGAGACATTACGCCATGAACAAGAGCGCCGCCGCTGGCCTGCTGGGCTA
TGCCCGCGTCAGCACCGACGACCAGGACTTGACCAACCAACGGGCCGAACTGCACGCGGCCGGCTGCACC
AAGCTGTTTTCCGAGAAGATCACCGGCACCAGGCGCGACCGCCCGGAGCTGGCCAGGATGCTTGACCACC
TACGCCCTGGCGACGTTGTGACAGTGACCAGGCTAGACCGCCTGGCCCGCAGCACCCGCGACCTACTGGA
CATTGCCGAGCGCATCCAGGAGGCCGGCGCGGGCCTGCGTAGCCTGGCAGAGCCGTGGGCCGACACCACC
ACGCCGGCCGGCCGCATGGTGTTGACCGTGTTCGCCGGCATTGCCGAGTTCGAGCGTTCCCTAATCATCG
ACCGCACCCGGAGCGGGCGCGAGGCCGCCAAGGCCCGAGGCGTGAAGTTTGGCCCCCGCCCTACCCTCAC
CCCGGCACAGATCGCGCACGCCCGCGAGCTGATCGACCAGGAAGGCCGCACCGTGAAAGAGGCGGCTGCA
CTGCTTGGCGTGCATCGCTCGACCCTGTACCGCGCACTTGAGCGCAGCGAGGAAGTGACGCCCACCGAGG
CCAGGCGGCGCGGTGCCTTCCGTGAGGACGCATTGACCGAGGCCGACGCCCTGGCGGCCGCCGAGAATGA
ACGCCAAGAGGAACAAGCATGAAACCGCACCAGGACGGCCAGGACGAACCGTTTTTCATTACCGAAGAGA
TCGAGGCGGAGATGATCGCGGCCGGGTACGTGTTCGAGCCGCCCGCGCACCTCTCAACCGTGCGGCTGCA
TGAAATCCTGGCCGGTTTGTCTGATGCCAAGCTGGCGGCCTGGCCGGCCAGCTTGGCCGCTGAAGAAACC
GAGCGCCGCCGTCTAAAAAGGTGATGTGTATTTGAGTAAAACAGCTTGCGTCATGCGGTCGCTGCGTATA
TGATCCGATGAGTAAATAAACAAATACGCAAGGGGAACGCATGAAGGTTATCGCTGTACTTAACCAGAAA
GGCGGGTCAGGCAAGACGACCATCGGAACCCATCTAGCCCGCGCCCTGCAACTCGCCGGGGCCGATGTTC
TGTTAGTCGATTCCGATCCCCAGGGCAGTGCCCGCGATTGGGCGGCCGTGCGGGAAGATCAACCGCTAAC
CGTTGTCGGCATCGACCGCCCGACGATTGACCGCGACGTGAAGGCCATCGGCCGGCGCGACTTCGTAGTG
ATCGACGGAGCGCCCCAGGCGGCGGACTTGGCTGTGTCCGCGATCAAGGCAGCCGACTTCGTGCTGATTC
CGGTGCAGCCAAGCCCTTACGACATATGGGCCACCGCCGACCTGGTGGAGCTGGTTAAGCAGCGCATTGA
GGTCACGGATGGAAGGCTACAAGCGGCCTTTGTCGTGTCGCGGGCGATCAAAGGCACGCGCATCGGCGGT
GAGGTTGCCGAGGCGCTGGCCGGGTACGAGCTGCCCATTCTTGAGTCCCGTATCACGCAGCGCGTGAGCT
ACCCAGGCACTGCCGCCGCCGGCACAACCGTTCTTGAATCAGAACCCGAGGGCGACGCTGCCCGCGAGGT
CCAGGCGCTGGCCGCTGAAATTAAATCAAAACTCATTTGAGTTAATGAGGTAAAGAGAAAATGAGCAAAA
GCACAAACACGCTAAGTGCCGGCCGTCCGAGCGCACGCAGCAGCAAGGCTGCAACGTTGGCCAGCCTGGC
AGACACGCCAGCCATGAAGCGGGTCAACTTTCAGTTGCCGGCGGAGGATCACACCAAGCTGAAGATGTAC
GCGGTACGCCAAGGCAAGACCATTACCGAGCTGCTATCTGAATAGATCGCGCAGCTACCAGAGTAAATGA
GCAAATGAATAAATGAGTAGATGAATTTTAGCGGCTAAAGGAGGCGGCATGGAAAATCAAGAACAACCAG
GCACCGACGCCGTGGAATGCCCCATGTGTGGAGGAACGGGCGGTTGGCCAGGCGTAAGCGGCTGGGTTGT
CTGCCGGCCCTGCAATGGCACTGGAACCCCCAAGCCCGAGGAATCGGCGTGACGGTCGCAAACCATCCGG
CCCGGTACAAATCGGCGCGGCGCTGGGTGATGACCTGGTGGAGAAGTTGAAGGCCGCGCAGGCCGCCCAG
CGGCAACGCATCGAGGCAGAAGCACGCCCCGGTGAATCGTGGCAAGCGGCCGCTGATCGAATCCGCAAAG
AATCCCGGCAACCGCCGGCAGCCGGTGCGCCGTCGATTAGGAAGCCGCCCAAGGGCGACGAGCAACCAGA
TTTTTTCGTTCCGATGCTCTATGACGTGGGCACCCGCGATAGTCGCAGCATCATGGACGTGGCCGTTTTC
CGTCTGTCGAAGCGTGACCGACGAGCTGGCGAGGTGATCCGCTACGAGCTTCCAGACGGGCACGTAGAGG
TTTCCGCAGGGCCGGCCGGCATGGCCAGTGTGTGGGATTACGACCTGGTACTGATGGCGGTTTCCCATCT
AACCGAATCCATGAACCGATACCGGGAAGGGAAGGGAGACAAGCCCGGCCGCGTGTTCCGTCCACACGTT
GCGGACGTACTCAAGTTCTGCCGGCGAGCCGATGGCGGAAAGCAGAAAGACGACCTGGTAGAAACCTGCA
TTCGGTTAAACACCACGCACGTTGCCATGCAGCGTACGAAGAAGGCCAAGAACGGCCGCCTGGTGACGGT
ATCCGAGGGTGAAGCCTTGATTAGCCGCTACAAGATCGTAAAGAGCGAAACCGGGCGGCCGGAGTACATC
GAGATCGAGCTAGCTGATTGGATGTACCGCGAGATCACAGAAGGCAAGAACCCGGACGTGCTGACGGTTC
ACCCCGATTACTTTTTGATCGATCCCGGCATCGGCCGTTTTCTCTACCGCCTGGCACGCCGCGCCGCA
